Addgene plasmid #248190: pAAV-hSyn-Gluc-feRMA-IRES-EGFP
Purpose: Expresses Gluc-feRMA and EGFP under the hSyn promoter. Gluc-feRMA enables monitoring of neuronal transduction and includes a TEV cs, allowing inactivation of it upon interaction with TEV protease.
Depositing lab: Jerzy Szablowski. Depositing organization: Rice University. Publication: Erasable serum markers. Nouraein S, Li H, Lee S, Saenz VA, Raisley EK, Watanabe S, Costa VD, Szablowski JO. Proc Natl Acad Sci U S A. 2025 Dec 9;122(49):e2511741122. doi: 10.1073/pnas.2511741122. Epub 2025 Dec 2. PubMed 41329742.
Backbone
  Vector backbone: pAAV
  Backbone size w/o insert (bp): 4569
  Total vector size (bp): 7153
  Vector type: Mammalian Expression, AAV ; luciferase
Growth in bacteria
  Bacterial resistance: Ampicillin, 100 μg/mL
  Growth temperature: 37°C
  Growth strain: NEB Stable
  Copy number: Unknown
Gene/Insert 1
  Gene/Insert name: Gaussia luciferase with TEV cleavage site fused to IgG1 Fc (alt name: Gluc-feRMA)
  Species: M. musculus (mouse), Synthetic; Gaussia princeps
  Insert size (bp): 1233
  Promoter: hSyn
  Tag / fusion protein: Gluc (N terminal on insert) (N terminal on insert); IgG1 Fc (C terminal on insert) (C terminal on insert)
  Cloning method: Gibson Cloning
  Sequencing primers: 5′ tcagcgctgcctcagtct
Gene/Insert 2
  Gene/Insert name: IRES-EGFP
  Insert size (bp): 587
  Promoter: IRES
  Cloning method: Gibson Cloning
  Sequencing primers: 5′ gtatgggatctgatctggggc; 3′ gtatgggatctgatctggggc
Terms and licenses: Academic/Nonprofit Terms; Industry Terms: Not Available to Industry
Depositor comments: This plasmid was made by inserting a TEV cleavage site in pAAV-hSyn-Gluc-RMA-IRES-EGFP (Plasmid #189629). Please visit https://doi.org/10.1101/2025.05.08.652140 for bioRxiv preprint.
How to cite: pAAV-hSyn-Gluc-feRMA-IRES-EGFP was a gift from Jerzy Szablowski (Addgene plasmid # 248190 ; http://n2t.net/addgene:248190 ; RRID:Addgene_248190)
