[The description below was written by a language model from this plasmid's Addgene catalogue record and pLannotate feature annotations shown in this document.]
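Description:
pAAV-hSyn-Gluc-feRMA-IRES-EGFP is a 7.15 kb AAV transfer plasmid for neuron-specific expression in mammalian cells, either by direct transfection or after packaging into recombinant AAV. It is propagated in E. coli through a high-copy ColE1/pUC-type origin with ampicillin selection (AmpR under its own bla promoter), and it also carries an f1 phage origin. The expression cassette is flanked by AAV2 inverted terminal repeats, which direct replication and encapsidation of the intervening DNA. The annotation detects a full-length ITR downstream of the cassette but only short ITR fragments upstream, which may reflect the difficulty of sequencing and annotating these repeats rather than a real truncation.

Between the ITRs, the human synapsin I (hSyn) promoter drives a single bicistronic transcript. The first open reading frame encodes Gluc-feRMA: human codon-optimized secreted Gaussia luciferase at the N terminus, fused to a mouse IgG1 Fc fragment at the C terminus, with a TEV protease cleavage site included in the fusion. That site is not separately annotated in the feature table; a short unannotated gap between the luciferase and Fc segments is a plausible location for it. An EMCV IRES then permits cap-independent translation of EGFP, which fluorescently marks transduced cells. A WPRE enhances transcript expression, and the human growth hormone polyadenylation signal terminates the message.

According to the record, the Gluc-feRMA reporter allows neuronal transduction to be monitored by luciferase readout, and it can be inactivated on encountering TEV protease, making it an "erasable" serum marker. The plasmid was derived from the parental Gluc-RMA-IRES-EGFP construct by inserting the TEV site.
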