Features (pLannotate 1.2.2; 19 found; start..end, strand, type, name):
     16..43      +  repeat_region  AAV2 ITR (fragment): inverted terminal repeat of adeno-associated virus serotype 2 inverted
     72..99      +  repeat_region  AAV2 ITR (fragment): inverted terminal repeat of adeno-associated virus serotype 2 inverted
    179..626     +  promoter       hSyn promoter: human synapsin I promoter; confers neuron-specific expression (Kügler et al., 2003)
    640..656     +  misc_feature   MCS (fragment): pUC18/19 multiple cloning site
    673..1227    +  CDS            hGLuc: secreted Gaussia luciferase human codon-optimized
   1258..1902    +  CDS            Ighg1 (fragment): IGHG1_MOUSE - Also known as Igh-4. Experimental evidence at protein level: Swiss-Prot protein existence level 1. From Mus musculus (Mouse).
   1920..2506    +  misc_feature   IRES2: internal ribosome entry site (IRES) of the encephalomyocarditis virus (EMCV)
   2507..3223    +  CDS            EGFP: EGFP is a basic (constitutively fluorescent) green fluorescent protein published in 1996, derived from Aequorea victoria. It is reported to be a rapidly-maturing weak dimer with moderate acid sensitivity.
   3261..3284    +  misc_feature   MCS (fragment): pBluescript multiple cloning site
   3284..3872    +  misc_feature   WPRE: woodchuck hepatitis virus posttranscriptional regulatory element
   3904..4380    +  polyA_signal   hGH poly(A) signal: human growth hormone polyadenylation signal
   4420..4560    +  repeat_region  AAV2 ITR: inverted terminal repeat of adeno-associated virus serotype 2 inverted
   4565..4616    -  misc_feature   bom (fragment): basis of mobility region from pBR322
   4635..5090    +  rep_origin     f1 ori (sequence partly withheld): f1 bacteriophage origin of replication; arrow indicates direction of (+) strand synthesis
   5091..5140    -  misc_feature   bom (fragment): basis of mobility region from pBR322
   5242..5277    -  CDS            rop (fragment): Rop protein, which maintains plasmids at low copy number; rop
   5372..5476    +  promoter       AmpR promoter: bla
   5477..6337    +  CDS            AmpR: β-lactamase; bla; confers resistance to ampicillin, carbenicillin, and related antibiotics
   6508..7096    +  rep_origin     ori: high-copy-number ColE1/pMB1/pBR322/pUC origin of replication
>Addgene plasmid #248190 | pAAV-hSyn-Gluc-feRMA-IRES-EGFP | addgene full sequence | sequence record 495612 | Addgene NGS Result
ATGTCCTGCAGGCAGCTGCGCGCTCGCTCGCTCACTGAGGCCGCCCGGGCGTCGGGCGACCTTTGGTCGC
CCGGCCTCAGTGAGCGAGCGAGCGCGCAGAGAGGGAGTGGCCAACTCCATCACTAGGGGTTCCTGCGGCC
GCACGCGTGTGTCTAGACTGCAGAGGGCCCTGCGTATGAGTGCAAGTGGGTTTTAGGACCAGGATGAGGC
GGGGTGGGGGTGCCTACCTGACGACCGACCCCGACCCACTGGACAAGCACCCAACCCCCATTCCCCAAAT
TGCGCATCCCCTATCAGAGAGGGGGAGGGGAAACAGGATGCGGCGAGGCGCGTGCGCACTGCCAGCTTCA
GCACCGCGGACAGTGCCTTCGCCCCCGCCTGGCGGCGCGCGCCACCGCCGCCTCAGCACTGAAGGCGCGC
TGACGTCACTCGCCGGTCCCCCGCAAACTCCCCTTCCCGGCCACCTTGGTCGCGTCCGCGCCGCCGCCGG
CCCAGCCGGACCGCACCACGCGAGGCGCGAGATAGGGGGGCACGGGCGCGACCATCTGCGCTGCGGCGCC
GGCGACTCAGCGCTGCCTCAGTCTGCGGTGGGCAGCGGAGGAGTCGTGTCGTGCCTGAGAGCGCAGTCGA
GAAGGTACCGGATCCTCTAGAGTCGAGCTCAAGCTTGCCACCATGGGAGTCAAAGTTCTGTTTGCCCTGA
TCTGCATCGCTGTGGCCGAGGCCAAGCCCACCGAGAACAACGAAGACTTCAACATCGTGGCCGTGGCCAG
CAACTTCGCGACCACGGATCTCGATGCTGACCGCGGGAAGTTGCCCGGCGAGAAGCTGCCGCTGGAGGTG
CTCAAAGAGTTGGAAGCCAATGCCCGGAAAGCTGGCTGCACCAGGGGCTGTCTGATCTGCCTGTCCCACA
TCAAGTGCACGCCCAAGATGAAGAAGTTCATCCCAGGACGCTGCCACACCTACGAAGGCGACAAAGAGTC
CGCACAGGGCGGCATAGGCGAGGCGATCGACGACATTCCTGAGATTCCTGGGTTCAAGGACTTGGAGCCC
ATAGAGCAGTTCATCGCACAGGTCGATCTGTGTGTGGACTGCACAACTGGCTGCCTCAAAGGGCTTGCCA
ACGTGCAGTGTTCTGACCTGCTCAAGAAGTGGCTGCCGCAACGCTGCGCGACCTTTGCCAGCAAGATCCA
GGGCCAGGTGGACAAGATCAAGGGGGCCGGTGATGACGGCTCCGAGAACCTGTACTTCCAGTCCGGTTCA
GTCCCAGAAGTATCATCTGTCTTCATCTTCCCCCCAAAGCCCAAGGATGTGCTCACCATTACTCTGACTC
CTAAGGTCACGTGTGTTGTGGTAGACATCAGCAAGGATGATCCCGAGGTCCAGTTCAGCTGGTTTGTAGA
TGATGTGGAGGTGCACACAGCTCAGACGCAACCCCGGGAGGAGCAGTTCAACAGCACTTTCCGCTCAGTC
AGTGAACTTCCCATCATGCACCAGGACTGGCTCAATGGCAAGGAGTTCAAATGCAGGGTCAACAGTGCAG
CTTTCCCTGCCCCCATCGAGAAAACCATCTCCAAAACCAAAGGCAGACCGAAGGCTCCACAGGTGTACAC
CATTCCACCTCCCAAGGAGCAGATGGCCAAGGATAAAGTCAGTCTGACCTGCATGATAACAGACTTCTTC
CCTGAAGACATTACTGTGGAGTGGCAGTGGAATGGGCAGCCAGCGGAGAACTACAAGAACACTCAGCCCA
TCATGGACACAGATGGCTCTTACTTCGTCTACAGCAAGCTCAATGTGCAGAAGAGCAACTGGGAGGCAGG
AAATACTTTCACCTGCTCTGTGTTACATGAGGGCCTGCACAACCACCATACTGAGAAGAGCCTCTCCCAC
TCTCCTGGTAAATGATTCTAGGGGATCCGCCCCTCTCCCTCCCCCCCCCCTAACGTTACTGGCCGAAGCC
GCTTGGAATAAGGCCGGTGTGCGTTTGTCTATATGTTATTTTCCACCATATTGCCGTCTTTTGGCAATGT
GAGGGCCCGGAAACCTGGCCCTGTCTTCTTGACGAGCATTCCTAGGGGTCTTTCCCCTCTCGCCAAAGGA
ATGCAAGGTCTGTTGAATGTCGTGAAGGAAGCAGTTCCTCTGGAAGCTTCTTGAAGACAAACAACGTCTG
TAGCGACCCTTTGCAGGCAGCGGAACCCCCCACCTGGCGACAGGTGCCTCTGCGGCCAAAAGCCACGTGT
ATAAGATACACCTGCAAAGGCGGCACAACCCCAGTGCCACGTTGTGAGTTGGATAGTTGTGGAAAGAGTC
AAATGGCTCTCCTCAAGCGTATTCAACAAGGGGCTGAAGGATGCCCAGAAGGTACCCCATTGTATGGGAT
CTGATCTGGGGCCTCGGTACACATGCTTTACATGTGTTTAGTCGAGGTTAAAAAAACGTCTAGGCCCCCC
GAACCACGGGGACGTGGTTTTCCTTTGAAAAACACGATGATAATATGGCCACAACCATGGTGAGCAAGGG
CGAGGAGCTGTTCACCGGGGTGGTGCCCATCCTGGTCGAGCTGGACGGCGACGTAAACGGCCACAAGTTC
AGCGTGTCCGGCGAGGGCGAGGGCGATGCCACCTACGGCAAGCTGACCCTGAAGTTCATCTGCACCACCG
GCAAGCTGCCCGTGCCCTGGCCCACCCTCGTGACCACCCTGACCTACGGCGTGCAGTGCTTCAGCCGCTA
CCCCGACCACATGAAGCAGCACGACTTCTTCAAGTCCGCCATGCCCGAAGGCTACGTCCAGGAGCGCACC
ATCTTCTTCAAGGACGACGGCAACTACAAGACCCGCGCCGAGGTGAAGTTCGAGGGCGACACCCTGGTGA
ACCGCATCGAGCTGAAGGGCATCGACTTCAAGGAGGACGGCAACATCCTGGGGCACAAGCTGGAGTACAA
CTACAACAGCCACAACGTCTATATCATGGCCGACAAGCAGAAGAACGGCATCAAGGTGAACTTCAAGATC
CGCCACAACATCGAGGACGGCAGCGTGCAGCTCGCCGACCACTACCAGCAGAACACCCCCATCGGCGACG
GCCCCGTGCTGCTGCCCGACAACCACTACCTGAGCACCCAGTCCGCCCTGAGCAAAGACCCCAACGAGAA
GCGCGATCACATGGTCCTGCTGGAGTTCGTGACCGCCGCCGGGATCACTCTCGGCATGGACGAGCTGTAC
AAGGGTGGTTCTCCCAAGAAGAAGAGGAAAGTCTAAGTTTAATTCGATATCAAGCTTATCGATAATCAAC
CTCTGGATTACAAAATTTGTGAAAGATTGACTGGTATTCTTAACTATGTTGCTCCTTTTACGCTATGTGG
ATACGCTGCTTTAATGCCTTTGTATCATGCTATTGCTTCCCGTATGGCTTTCATTTTCTCCTCCTTGTAT
AAATCCTGGTTGCTGTCTCTTTATGAGGAGTTGTGGCCCGTTGTCAGGCAACGTGGCGTGGTGTGCACTG
TGTTTGCTGACGCAACCCCCACTGGTTGGGGCATTGCCACCACCTGTCAGCTCCTTTCCGGGACTTTCGC
TTTCCCCCTCCCTATTGCCACGGCGGAACTCATCGCCGCCTGCCTTGCCCGCTGCTGGACAGGGGCTCGG
CTGTTGGGCACTGACAATTCCGTGGTGTTGTCGGGGAAATCATCGTCCTTTCCTTGGCTGCTCGCCTATG
TTGCCACCTGGATTCTGCGCGGGACGTCCTTCTGCTACGTCCCTTCGGCCCTCAATCCAGCGGACCTTCC
TTCCCGCGGCCTGCTGCCGGCTCTGCGGCCTCTTCCGCGTCTTCGCCTTCGCCCTCAGACGAGTCGGATC
TCCCTTTGGGCCGCCTCCCCGCATCGATACCGAGCGCTGCTCGAGAGATCTACGGGTGGCATCCCTGTGA
CCCCTCCCCAGTGCCTCTCCTGGCCCTGGAAGTTGCCACTCCAGTGCCCACCAGCCTTGTCCTAATAAAA
TTAAGTTGCATCATTTTGTCTGACTAGGTGTCCTTCTATAATATTATGGGGTGGAGGGGGGTGGTATGGA
GCAAGGGGCAAGTTGGGAAGACAACCTGTAGGGCCTGCGGGGTCTATTGGGAACCAAGCTGGAGTGCAGT
GGCACAATCTTGGCTCACTGCAATCTCCGCCTCCTGGGTTCAAGCGATTCTCCTGCCTCAGCCTCCCGAG
TTGTTGGGATTCCAGGCATGCATGACCAGGCTCAGCTAATTTTTGTTTTTTTGGTAGAGACGGGGTTTCA
CCATATTGGCCAGGCTGGTCTCCAACTCCTAATCTCAGGTGATCTACCCACCTTGGCCTCCCAAATTGCT
GGGATTACAGGCGTGAACCACTGCTCCCTTCCCTGTCCTTCTGATTTTGTAGGTAACCACGTGCGGACCG
AGCGGCCGCAGGAACCCCTAGTGATGGAGTTGGCCACTCCCTCTCTGCGCGCTCGCTCGCTCACTGAGGC
CGGGCGACCAAAGGTCGCCCGACGCCCGGGCTTTGCCCGGGCGGCCTCAGTGAGCGAGCGAGCGCGCAGC
TGCCTGCAGGGGCGCCTGATGCGGTATTTTCTCCTTACGCATCTGTGCGGTATTTCACACCGCATA
[95 nt withheld, positions 4617-4711]
T
[46 nt withheld, positions 4713-4758]
C
[141 nt withheld, positions 4760-4900]
CCTTTGACGTTGGAGTCCACGTTCTTT
[37 nt withheld, positions 4928-4964]
ACTCTATCTCGGGCTATTCTTTTGATTTATAAGGGATTTTGCCGATTTCGGTCTATTGGTTAAAAAATGA
GCTGATTTAACAAAAATTTAACGCGAATTTTAACAAAATATTAACGTTTACAATTTTATGGTGCACTCTC
AGTACAATCTGCTCTGATGCCGCATAGTTAAGCCAGCCCCGACACCCGCCAACACCCGCTGACGCGCCCT
GACGGGCTTGTCTGCTCCCGGCATCCGCTTACAGACAAGCTGTGACCGTCTCCGGGAGCTGCATGTGTCA
GAGGTTTTCACCGTCATCACCGAAACGCGCGAGACGAAAGGGCCTCGTGATACGCCTATTTTTATAGGTT
AATGTCATGATAATAATGGTTTCTTAGACGTCAGGTGGCACTTTTCGGGGAAATGTGCGCGGAACCCCTA
TTTGTTTATTTTTCTAAATACATTCAAATATGTATCCGCTCATGAGACAATAACCCTGATAAATGCTTCA
ATAATATTGAAAAAGGAAGAGTATGAGTATTCAACATTTCCGTGTCGCCCTTATTCCCTTTTTTGCGGCA
TTTTGCCTTCCTGTTTTTGCTCACCCAGAAACGCTGGTGAAAGTAAAAGATGCTGAAGATCAGTTGGGTG
CACGAGTGGGTTACATCGAACTGGATCTCAACAGCGGTAAGATCCTTGAGAGTTTTCGCCCCGAAGAACG
TTTTCCAATGATGAGCACTTTTAAAGTTCTGCTATGTGGCGCGGTATTATCCCGTATTGACGCCGGGCAA
GAGCAACTCGGTCGCCGCATACACTATTCTCAGAATGACTTGGTTGAGTACTCACCAGTCACAGAAAAGC
ATCTTACGGATGGCATGACAGTAAGAGAATTATGCAGTGCTGCCATAACCATGAGTGATAACACTGCGGC
CAACTTACTTCTGACAACGATCGGAGGACCGAAGGAGCTAACCGCTTTTTTGCACAACATGGGGGATCAT
GTAACTCGCCTTGATCGTTGGGAACCGGAGCTGAATGAAGCCATACCAAACGACGAGCGTGACACCACGA
TGCCTGTAGCAATGGCAACAACGTTGCGCAAACTATTAACTGGCGAACTACTTACTCTAGCTTCCCGGCA
ACAATTAATAGACTGGATGGAGGCGGATAAAGTTGCAGGACCACTTCTGCGCTCGGCCCTTCCGGCTGGC
TGGTTTATTGCTGATAAATCTGGAGCCGGTGAGCGTGGGTCTCGCGGTATCATTGCAGCACTGGGGCCAG
ATGGTAAGCCCTCCCGTATCGTAGTTATCTACACGACGGGGAGTCAGGCAACTATGGATGAACGAAATAG
ACAGATCGCTGAGATAGGTGCCTCACTGATTAAGCATTGGTAACTGTCAGACCAAGTTTACTCATATATA
CTTTAGATTGATTTAAAACTTCATTTTTAATTTAAAAGGATCTAGGTGAAGATCCTTTTTGATAATCTCA
TGACCAAAATCCCTTAACGTGAGTTTTCGTTCCACTGAGCGTCAGACCCCGTAGAAAAGATCAAAGGATC
TTCTTGAGATCCTTTTTTTCTGCGCGTAATCTGCTGCTTGCAAACAAAAAAACCACCGCTACCAGCGGTG
GTTTGTTTGCCGGATCAAGAGCTACCAACTCTTTTTCCGAAGGTAACTGGCTTCAGCAGAGCGCAGATAC
CAAATACTGTTCTTCTAGTGTAGCCGTAGTTAGGCCACCACTTCAAGAACTCTGTAGCACCGCCTACATA
CCTCGCTCTGCTAATCCTGTTACCAGTGGCTGCTGCCAGTGGCGATAAGTCGTGTCTTACCGGGTTGGAC
TCAAGACGATAGTTACCGGATAAGGCGCAGCGGTCGGGCTGAACGGGGGGTTCGTGCACACAGCCCAGCT
TGGAGCGAACGACCTACACCGAACTGAGATACCTACAGCGTGAGCTATGAGAAAGCGCCACGCTTCCCGA
AGGGAGAAAGGCGGACAGGTATCCGGTAAGCGGCAGGGTCGGAACAGGAGAGCGCACGAGGGAGCTTCCA
GGGGGAAACGCCTGGTATCTTTATAGTCCTGTCGGGTTTCGCCACCTCTGACTTGAGCGTCGATTTTTGT
GATGCTCGTCAGGGGGGCGGAGCCTATGGAAAAACGCCAGCAACGCGGCCTTTTTACGGTTCCTGGCCTT
TTGCTGGCCTTTTGCTCAC
